>Addgene plasmid #91449 | pHH0103_FCHSD1-1/2 | addgene full sequence | sequence record 192329 | Addgene NGS Result
CATTATTATCATGACATTAACCTATAAAAATAGGCGTATCACGAGGCCCTTTCGTCTTCAAGAATTCCCG
ACACCATCGAATGGTGCAAAACCTTTCGCGGTATGGCATGATAGCGCCCGGAAGAGAGTCAATTCAGGGT
GGTGAATGTGAAACCAGTAACGTTATACGATGTCGCAGAGTATGCCGGTGTCTCTTATCAGACCGTTTCC
CGCGTGGTGAACCAGGCCAGCCACGTTTCTGCGAAAACGCGGGAAAAAGTGGAAGCGGCGATGGCGGAGC
TGAATTACATTCCCAACCGCGTGGCACAACAACTGGCGGGCAAACAGTCGTTGCTGATTGGCGTTGCCAC
CTCCAGTCTGGCCCTGCACGCGCCGTCGCAAATTGTCGCGGCGATTAAATCTCGCGCCGATCAACTGGGT
GCCAGCGTGGTGGTGTCGATGGTAGAACGAAGCGGCGTCGAAGCCTGTAAAGCGGCGGTGCACAATCTTC
TCGCGCAACGCGTCAGTGGGCTGATCATTAACTATCCGCTGGATGACCAGGATGCCATTGCTGTGGAAGC
TGCCTGCACTAATGTTCCGGCGTTATTTCTTGATGTCTCTGACCAGACACCCATCAACAGTATTATTTTC
TCCCATGAAGACGGTACGCGACTGGGCGTGGAGCATCTGGTCGCATTGGGTCACCAGCAAATCGCGCTGT
TAGCGGGCCCATTAAGTTCTGTCTCGGCGCGTCTGCGTCTGGCTGGCTGGCATAAATATCTCACTCGCAA
TCAAATTCAGCCGATAGCGGAACGGGAAGGCGACTGGAGTGCCATGTCCGGTTTTCAACAAACCATGCAA
ATGCTGAATGAGGGCATCGTTCCCACTGCGATGCTGGTTGCCAACGATCAGATGGCGCTGGGCGCAATGC
GCGCCATTACCGAGTCCGGGCTGCGCGTTGGTGCGGATATCTCGGTAGTGGGATACGACGATACCGAAGA
CAGCTCATGTTATATCCCGCCGTTAACCACCATCAAACAGGATTTTCGCCTGCTGGGGCAAACCAGCGTG
GACCGCTTGCTGCAACTCTCTCAGGGCCAGGCGGTGAAGGGCAATCAGCTGTTGCCCGTCTCACTGGTGA
AAAGAAAAACCACCCTGGCGCCCAATACGCAAACCGCCTCTCCCCGCGCGTTGGCCGATTCATTAATGCA
GCTGGCACGACAGGTTTCCCGACTGGAAAGCGGGCAGTGAGCGCAACGCAATTAATGTAAGTTAGCTCAC
TCATTAGGCACAATTCTCATGTTTGACAGCTTATCATCGACTGCACGGTGCACCAATGCTTCTGGCGTCA
GGCAGCCATCGGAAGCTGTGGTATGGCTGTGCAGGTCGTAAATCACTGCATAATTCGTGTCGCTCAAGGC
GCACTCCCGTTCTGGATAATGTTTTTTGCGCCGACATCATAACGGTTCTGGCAAATATTCTGAAATGAGC
TGTTGACAATTAATCATCGGCTCGTATAATGTGTGGAATTGTGAGCGGATAACAATTTCACACAGGAAAC
AGCCAGTCCGTTTAGGTGTTTTCACGAGCACTTCACCAACAAGGACCATAGATTATGAAAATCGAAGAAC
ACCATCACCATCACCATTCCAGCGGTAAGCTTATGTCCCCTATACTAGGTTATTGGAAAATTAAGGGCCT
TGTGCAACCCACTCGACTTCTTTTGGAATATCTTGAAGAAAAATATGAAGAGCATTTGTATGAGCGCGAT
GAAGGTGATAAATGGCGAAACAAAAAGTTTGAATTGGGTTTGGAGTTTCCCAATCTTCCTTATTATATTG
ATGGTGATGTTAAATTAACACAGTCTATGGCCATCATACGTTATATAGCTGACAAGCACAACATGTTGGG
TGGTTGTCCAAAAGAGCGTGCAGAGATTTCAATGCTTGAAGGAGCGGTTTTGGATATTAGATACGGTGTT
TCGAGAATTGCATATAGTAAAGACTTTGAAACTCTCAAAGTTGATTTTCTTAGCAAGCTACCTGAAATGC
TGAAAATGTTCGAAGATCGTTTATGTCATAAAACATATTTAAATGGTGATCATGTAACCCATCCTGACTT
CATGTTGTATGACGCTCTTGATGTTGTTTTATACATGGACCCAATGTGCCTGGATGCGTTCCCAAAATTA
GTTTGTTTTAAAAAACGTATTGAAGCTATCCCACAAATTGATAAGTACTTGAAATCCAGCAAGTATATAG
CATGGCCTTTGCAGGGCTGGCAAGCCACGTTTGGTGGTGGCGACCATCCTCCAAAATCGGATCTGGAAGT
TCTGTTCCAGGGGCCCCTGTCCAGCGGTCTGGTTCCGCGTGGTTCCGGTACCGCGGCCCAGCCGGCCATG
GCCCAGGGCGCGCTGTGTCCAGCCCATGTTGTCTTTCGTTATCAGGCCGGTCGTGAAGATGAACTGACCA
TTACCGAAGGTGAATGGCTGGAAGTTATTGAAGAAGGTGATGCCGATGAATGGGTTAAAGCCCGTAACCA
GCATGGTGAAGTTGGTTTTGTCCCGGAACGTTATCTGAACTTTCCGGATGCGGCCGCATA
[142 nt withheld, positions 2581-2722]
C
[98 nt withheld, positions 2724-2821]
AGTTTGTACTGGTGACGAAACTCAGTGTCTAGCTAGAGTGGC
[149 nt withheld, positions 2864-3012]
T
[41 nt withheld, positions 3014-3054]
T
[62 nt withheld, positions 3056-3117]
A
[35 nt withheld, positions 3119-3153]
CCTCCCTCAATCGGTTGAATGTCGCCCTTTTGTCTTTGGCGCTGGTAAACCATATGAA
[86 nt withheld, positions 3212-3297]
T
[54 nt withheld, positions 3299-3352]
CTAGCGCCGCCCTATACCTTGTCTGCCTCCCCGCGTTGCGTCGCGGTGCATGGAGCCGGGCCACCTCGAC
CTGAATGGAAGCCGGCGGCACCTCGCTAACGGATTCACCACTCCAAGAATTGGAGCCAATCAATTCTTGC
GGAGAACTGTGAATGCGCAAACCAACCCTTGGCAGAACATATCCATCGCGTCCGCCATCTCCAGCAGCCG
CACGCGGCGCATCTCGGGCAGCGTTGGGTCCTGGCCACGGGTGCGCATGATCGTGCTCCTGTCGTTGAGG
ACCCGGCTAGGCTGGCGGGGTTGCCTTACTGGTTAGCAGAATGAATCACCGATACGCGAGCGAACGTGAA
GCGACTGCTGCTGCAAAACGTCTGCGACCTGAGCAACAACATGAATGGTCTTCGGTTTCCGTGTTTCGTA
AAGTCTGGAAACGCGGAAGTCAGCGCCCTGCACCATTATGTTCCGGATCTGCATCGCAGGATGCTGCTGG
CTACCCTGTGGAACACCTACATCTGTATTAACGAAGCGCTGGCATTGACCCTGAGTGATTTTTCTCTGGT
CCCGCCGCATCCATACCGCCAGTTGTTTACCCTCACAACGTTCCAGTAACCGGGCATGTTCATCATCAGT
AACCCGTATCGTGAGCATCCTCTCTCGTTTCATCGGTATCATTACCCCCATGAACAGAAATCCCCCTTAC
ACGGAGGCATCAGTGACCAAACAGGAAAAAACCGCCCTTAACATGGCCCGCTTTATCAGAAGCCAGACAT
TAACGCTTCTGGAGAAACTCAACGAGCTGGACGCGGATGAACAGGCAGACATCTGTGAATCGCTTCACGA
CCACGCTGATGAGCTTTACCGCAGGATCCGCGAAATTGTAAGCGTTAATATTTTGTTAAAATTCGCGTTA
AATTTTTGTTAAATCAGCTCATTTTTTAACCAATAGGCCGAAATCGGCAAAATCCCTTATAAATCAAAAG
AATAGACCGAGATAGGGT
[37 nt withheld, positions 4351-4387]
AAAGAACGTGGACTCCAACGTCAAAGG
[49 nt withheld, positions 4415-4463]
T
[91 nt withheld, positions 4465-4555]
G
[124 nt withheld, positions 4557-4680]
CGCGGATCCTGCCTCGCGCGTTTCGGTGATGACGGTGAAAACCTCTGACACATGCAGCTCCCGGAGACGG
TCACAGCTTGTCTGTAAGCGGATGCCGGGAGCAGACAAGCCCGTCAGGGCGCGTCAGCGGGTGTTGGCGG
GTGTCGGGGCGCAGCCATGACCCAGTCACGTAGCGATAGCGGAGTGTATACTGGCTTAACTATGCGGCAT
CAGAGCAGATTGTACTGAGAGTGCACCATATGCGGTGTGAAATACCGCACAGATGCGTAAGGAGAAAATA
CCGCATCAGGCGCTCTTCCGCTTCCTCGCTCACTGACTCGCTGCGCTCGGTCGTTCGGCTGCGGCGAGCG
GTATCAGCTCACTCAAAGGCGGTAATACGGTTATCCACAGAATCAGGGGATAACGCAGGAAAGAACATGT
GAGCAAAAGGCCAGCAAAAGGCCAGGAACCGTAAAAAGGCCGCGTTGCTGGCGTTTTTCCATAGGCTCCG
CCCCCCTGACGAGCATCACAAAAATCGACGCTCAAGTCAGAGGTGGCGAAACCCGACAGGACTATAAAGA
TACCAGGGTTTCCCCCTGGAAGCTCCCTCGTGCGCTCTCCTGTTCCGACCCTGCCGCTTACCGGATACCT
GTCCGCCTTTCTCCCTTCGGGAAGCGTGGCGCTTTCTCATAGCTCACGCTGTAGGTATCTCAGTTCGGTG
TAGGTCGTTCGCTCCAAGCTGGGCTGTGTGCACGAACCCCCCGTTCAGCCCGACCGCTGCGCCTTATCCG
GTAACTATCGTCTTGAGTCCAACCCGGTAAGACACGACTTATCGCCACTGGCAGCAGCCACTGGTAACAG
GATTAGCAGAGCGAGGTATGTAGGCGGTGCTACAGAGTTCTTGAAGTGGTGGCCTAACTACGGCTACACT
AGAAGGACAGTATTTGGTATCTGCGCTCTGCTGAAGCCAGTTACCTTCGGAAAAAGAGTTGGTAGCTCTT
GATCCGGCAAACAAACCACCGCTGGTAGCGGTGGTTTTTTTGTTTGCAAGCAGCAGATTACGCGCAGAAA
AAAAGGATCTCAAGAAGATCCTTTGATCTTTTCTACGGGGTCTGACGCTCAGTGGAACGAAAACTCACGT
TAAGGGATTTTGGTCATGAGATTATCAAAAAGGATCTTCACCTAGATCCTTTTAAATTAAAAATGAAGTT
TTAAATCAATCTAAAGTATATATGAGTAAACTTGGTCTGACAGTTACCAATGCTTAATCAGTGAGGCACC
TATCTCAGCGATCTGTCTATTTCGTTCATCCATAGTTGCCTGACTCCCCGTCGTGTAGATAACTACGATA
CGGGAGGGCTTACCATCTGGCCCCAGTGCTGCAATGATACCGCGAGACCCACGCTCACCGGCTCCAGATT
TATCAGCAATAAACCAGCCAGCCGGAAGGGCCGAGCGCAGAAGTGGTCCTGCAACTTTATCCGCCTCCAT
CCAGTCTATTAATTGTTGCCGGGAAGCTAGAGTAAGTAGTTCGCCAGTTAATAGTTTGCGCAACGTTGTT
GCCATTGCTGCAGGCATCGTGGTGTCACGCTCGTCGTTTGGTATGGCTTCATTCAGCTCCGGTTCCCAAC
GATCAAGGCGAGTTACATGATCCCCCATATTGTGCAAAAAAGCGGTTAGCTCCTTCGGTCCTCCGATCGT
TGTCAGAAGTAAGTTGGCCGCAGTGTTATCACTCATGGTTATGGCAGCACTGCATAATTCTCTTACTGTC
ATGCCATCCGTAAGATGCTTTTCTGTGACTGGTGAGTACTCAACCAAGTCATTCTGAGAATAGTGTATGC
GGCGACCGAGTTGCTCTTGCCCGGCGTCAACACGGGATAATACCGCGCCACATAGCAGAACTTTAAAAGT
GCTCATCATTGGAAAACGTTCTTCGGGGCGAAAACTCTCAAGGATCTTACCGCTGTTGAGATCCAGTTCG
ATGTAACCCACTCGTGCACCCAACTGATCTTCAGCATCTTTTACTTTCACCAGCGTTTCTGGGTGAGCAA
AAACAGGAAGGCAAAATGCCGCAAAAAAGGGAATAAGGGCGACACGGAAATGTTGAATACTCATACTCTT
CCTTTTTCAATATTATTGAAGCATTTATCAGGGTTATTGTCTCATGAGCGGATACATATTTGAATGTATT
TAGAAAAATAAACAAATAGGGGTTCCGCGCACATTTCCCCGAAAAGTGCCACCTGACGTCTAAGAAAC
Features (pLannotate 1.2.2; 21 found; start..end, strand, type, name):
     70..147     +  promoter       lacIq promoter: lacI (mutant); In the lacIq allele, a single base change in the promoter boosts expression of the lacI gene about 10-fold.
    148..1230    +  CDS            lacI: lac repressor; lacI; The lac repressor binds to the lac operator to inhibit transcription in E. coli. This inhibition can be relieved by adding lactose or isopropyl-β-D-thiogalactopyranoside (IPTG).
   1243..1264    +  protein_bind   CAP binding site: CAP binding activates transcription in the presence of cAMP. E. coli catabolite activator protein
   1283..1300    +  promoter       tet promoter (fragment): E. coli promoter for tetracycline efflux protein gene
   1473..1501    +  promoter       tac promoter: strong E. coli promoter; hybrid between the trp and lac UV5 promoters
   1509..1525    +  protein_bind   lac operator: The lac repressor binds to the lac operator to inhibit transcription in E. coli. This inhibition can be relieved by adding lactose or isopropyl-β-D-thiogalactopyranoside (IPTG). lac repressor encoded by lacI
   1610..1627    +  CDS            6xHis: 6xHis affinity tag
   1643..2296    +  CDS            GST26_SCHJA: Experimental evidence at protein level: Swiss-Prot protein existence level 1. GST isoenzymes appear to play a central role in the parasite detoxification system. Other functions are also suspected including a role in increasing the solubility of haematin in the parasite gut. From Schistosoma japonicum (Blood fluke).
   2366..2569    +  CDS            FCHSD1 (fragment): FCSD1_HUMAN - Experimental evidence at protein level: Swiss-Prot protein existence level 1. Promotes actin polymerization mediated by SNX9 and WASL. From Homo sapiens (Human).
   2585..2632    +  terminator     fd terminator (sequence withheld): central terminator from bacteriophage fd (Otsuka and Kunisawa, 1982)
   2637..2849    +  CDS            M13 gene III (fragment) (sequence partly withheld): pIII; III; minor coat protein
   2864..3334    +  CDS            M13 gene III (fragment) (sequence partly withheld): pIII; III; minor coat protein
   3356..3426    +  CDS            TcR (fragment): tetracycline efflux protein; tet; confers resistance to tetracycline
   3668..4048    -  CDS            YPB1_ECOLX: Protein predicted: Swiss-Prot protein existence level 4. From Escherichia coli.
   4065..4216    +  CDS            rop (fragment): Rop protein, which maintains plasmids at low copy number; rop
   4252..4680    -  rep_origin     f1 ori (sequence partly withheld): f1 bacteriophage origin of replication; arrow indicates direction of (+) strand synthesis
   4689..4728    +  CDS            rop (fragment): Rop protein, which maintains plasmids at low copy number; rop
   4830..4970    +  misc_feature   bom: basis of mobility region from pBR322
   5156..5743    -  rep_origin     ori: high-copy-number ColE1/pMB1/pBR322/pUC origin of replication
   5917..6774    -  CDS            bla: BLAT_ECOLX - Experimental evidence at protein level: Swiss-Prot protein existence level 1. TEM-type are the most prevalent beta-lactamases in enterobacteria; they hydrolyze the beta-lactam bond in susceptible beta-lactam antibiotics, thus conferring resistance to penicillins and cephalosporins. TEM-3 and TEM-4 are capable of hydrolyzing cefotaxime and ceftazidime. TEM-5 is capable of hydrolyzing ceftazidime. TEM-6 is capable of hydrolyzing ceftazidime and aztreonam. TEM-8/CAZ-2, TEM- 16/CAZ-7 and TEM-24/CAZ-6 are markedly active against ceftazidime. IRT- 4 shows resistance to beta-lactamase in
   6775..6879    -  promoter       AmpR promoter: bla
