[The description below was written by a language model from this plasmid's Addgene catalogue record and pLannotate feature annotations shown in this document.]
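Description:
pHH0103_FCHSD1-1/2 is a bacterial expression plasmid of about 6.9 kb, built on the pHH0103 backbone, for producing and purifying a human SH3 domain from FCHSD1 in E. coli. The name suggests the first of two SH3 domains in the protein, although the record does not spell this out. The plasmid replicates from a ColE1/pMB1-type origin with the pBR322 bom region. It is catalogued as low copy, although the rop gene appears only as fragments interrupted by an f1 phage origin. Selection is by ampicillin, through the bla beta-lactamase gene and its own promoter.

Expression is driven by the strong hybrid tac promoter followed by a lac operator. The plasmid also carries lacI under the lacIq promoter, so the repressor is supplied in cis and transcription stays off until it is induced with IPTG. The open reading frame starts with a 6xHis tag, continues into Schistosoma japonicum glutathione S-transferase, and ends with the FCHSD1 fragment. The insert is listed as 227 bp, cloned between SfiI and NotI sites, with roughly 200 bp annotated as FCHSD1 coding sequence. The product is therefore a His-GST-SH3 fusion that can be captured on either nickel or glutathione resins.

An fd terminator lies just downstream of the insert, followed by fragments of M13 gene III and remnants of the tetracycline resistance gene. Together with the f1 origin, these suggest the backbone derives from a phagemid-type vector, and they appear to be vestigial here. The plasmid belongs to a collection used to survey the peptide-binding specificities of the human SH3 domain family.
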