Addgene plasmid #91449: pHH0103_FCHSD1-1/2
Purpose: Protein expression and purification of human SH3 domain construct FCHSD1-1/2
Depositing lab: Sachdev Sidhu. Depositing organization: University of Toronto. Publication: Comprehensive Analysis of the Human SH3 Domain Family Reveals a Wide Variety of Non-canonical Specificities. Teyra J, Huang H, Jain S, Guan X, Dong A, Liu Y, Tempel W, Min J, Tong Y, Kim PM, Bader GD, Sidhu SS. Structure. 2017 Oct 3;25(10):1598-1610.e3. doi: 10.1016/j.str.2017.07.017. Epub 2017 Sep 7. PubMed 28890361.
Backbone
  Vector backbone: pHH0103
  Vector type: Bacterial Expression
Growth in bacteria
  Bacterial resistance: Ampicillin, 100 μg/mL
  Growth temperature: 37°C
  Growth strain: DH5alpha
  Copy number: Low Copy
Gene/Insert
  Gene/Insert name: FCHSD1-1/2
  Species: H. sapiens (human)
  Insert size (bp): 227
  Entrez Gene: FCHSD1 (a.k.a. NWK2, FLJ00007)
  Cloning method: Restriction Enzyme; 5′ cloning site Sfi1 (unknown if destroyed); 3′ cloning site Not1 (unknown if destroyed)
Terms and licenses: Academic/Nonprofit Terms; Industry Terms: Not Available to Industry
How to cite: pHH0103_FCHSD1-1/2 was a gift from Sachdev Sidhu (Addgene plasmid # 91449 ; http://n2t.net/addgene:91449 ; RRID:Addgene_91449)
