>Addgene plasmid #91449 | pHH0103_FCHSD1-1/2 | depositor partial sequence | sequence record 175937 | insert sequence
GGTACCGAATTCGGATCCGCGCGCTGTGTCCAGCCCATGTTGTCTTTCGTTATCAGGCCGGTCGTGAAGA
TGAACTGACCATTACCGAAGGTGAATGGCTGGAAGTTATTGAAGAAGGTGATGCCGATGAATGGGTTAAA
GCCCGTAACCAGCATGGTGAAGTTGGTTTTGTCCCGGAACGTTATCTGAACTTTCCGGATGCGGCCGCTA
GCTAAGTCGACGAGCTC
